Addgene plasmid #34801: pQTEV-CUTC
Depositing lab: Konrad Buessow. Depositing organization: Max Planck Institute for Molecular Genetics. Publication: Structural genomics of human proteins--target selection and generation of a public catalogue of expression clones. Bussow K, Scheich C, Sievert V, Harttig U, Schultz J, Simon B, Bork P, Lehrach H, Heinemann U. Microb Cell Fact. 2005 Jul 5;4:21. doi: 10.1186/1475-2859-4-21. PubMed 15998469.
Backbone
  Vector backbone: pQTEV
  Backbone size w/o insert (bp): 4700
  Vector type: Bacterial Expression
Growth in bacteria
  Bacterial resistance: Ampicillin, 100 μg/mL
  Growth temperature: 37°C
  Growth strain: Rosetta
  Copy number: Unknown
Gene/Insert
  Gene/Insert name: cutC copper transporter homolog (E. coli) (alt names: CGI-32; PSFEp758J211)
  Species: H. sapiens (human)
  GenBank ID: DQ000505
  Entrez Gene: CUTC (a.k.a. CGI-32)
  Tag / fusion protein: His (N terminal on backbone); Strep (C terminal on insert)
  Cloning method: Restriction Enzyme; 5′ cloning site BamHI (not destroyed); 3′ cloning site NotI (not destroyed)
  Sequencing primers: 5′ TGAGCGGATAACAATTTCACACAG; 3′ GGCAACCGAGCGTTCTGAAC
Terms and licenses: Academic/Nonprofit Terms; Industry Terms: Not Available to Industry
Depositor comments: The Rosetta bacterial strain contains an additional plasmid. The second plasmid, pRARE, provides rare tRNAs for overexpression of recombinant proteins. It has 4694 bp and is chloramphenicol resistence. Please note that there is a small gap between Addgene's quality control sequence and the reference sequence provided by the depositor. The gap is downstream of the ORF and should not affect function.
How to cite: pQTEV-CUTC was a gift from Konrad Buessow (Addgene plasmid # 34801 ; http://n2t.net/addgene:34801 ; RRID:Addgene_34801)
