[The description below was written by a language model from this plasmid's Addgene catalogue record and pLannotate feature annotations shown in this document.]
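Description:
pQTEV-CUTC is a bacterial expression plasmid that carries the human CUTC gene (cutC copper transporter homolog, also known as CGI-32) in the pQTEV backbone. It was produced as part of a structural genomics effort that generated a public catalogue of human protein expression clones. The full depositor sequence is 5,588 nt. The plasmid replicates in E. coli from a ColE1/pMB1-type origin, with an adjacent pBR322 bom region and only a fragment of rop. It is selected with ampicillin through the β-lactamase gene and its native promoter. The annotation also finds a cat (chloramphenicol acetyltransferase) coding sequence with a partial cat promoter downstream of the expression cassette, but the catalogue lists only ampicillin as the selection marker.

Expression is driven by the bacteriophage T5 promoter, which is recognised by host E. coli RNA polymerase and is controlled by lac operator sequences. A plasmid-borne lacI gene under the strengthened lacIq promoter supplies repressor, so transcription stays low until it is induced with IPTG. The CUTC open reading frame was cloned between BamHI and NotI sites, both of which were retained. It is fused to an N-terminal His tag from the backbone and a C-terminal Strep-tag II from the insert, which allows purification on two different affinity resins. The backbone name suggests a TEV protease site, but none is annotated in the feature table. The lambda t0 terminator follows the cassette, and an rrnB T1 terminator lies after cat. The clone is supplied in the Rosetta strain, which also holds the separate chloramphenicol-resistant pRARE plasmid that provides rare tRNAs for overexpression of recombinant proteins. The depositor notes a small gap between the quality-control and reference sequences downstream of the ORF, which is not expected to affect function.
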