Features (pLannotate 1.2.2; 18 found; start..end, strand, type, name):
     10..54      +  promoter       T5 promoter: bacteriophage T5 promoter for E. coli RNA polymerase, with embedded lac operator
     62..78      +  protein_bind   lac operator: The lac repressor binds to the lac operator to inhibit transcription in E. coli. This inhibition can be relieved by adding lactose or isopropyl-β-D-thiogalactopyranoside (IPTG). lac repressor encoded by lacI
    127..144     +  CDS            7xHis (fragment): 6xHis affinity tag
    151..966     +  CDS            CUTC: CUTC_HUMAN - Experimental evidence at protein level: Swiss-Prot protein existence level 1. May play a role in copper homeostasis. Can bind one Cu(1+) per subunit. From Homo sapiens (Human).
    976..998     +  CDS            Strep-Tag II (fragment): peptide that binds Strep-Tactin®, an engineered form of streptavidin
   1045..1139    +  terminator     lambda t0 terminator: transcription terminator from phage lambda
   1154..1182    +  promoter       cat promoter (fragment): promoter of the E. coli cat gene encoding chloramphenicol acetyltransferase
   1183..1839    +  CDS            cat: CAT_ECOLX - Experimental evidence at protein level: Swiss-Prot protein existence level 1. This enzyme is an effector of chloramphenicol resistance in bacteria. From Escherichia coli. This protein is used as a marker in many commonly used cloning vectors, such as pACYC184.
   1907..1993    +  terminator     rrnB T1 terminator: Escherichia coli rrnB; transcription terminator T1 from the E. coli rrnB gene
   2016..2033    -  promoter       tet promoter (fragment): E. coli promoter for tetracycline efflux protein gene
   2052..2073    -  protein_bind   CAP binding site: CAP binding activates transcription in the presence of cAMP. E. coli catabolite activator protein
   2086..3168    -  CDS            lacI: lac repressor; lacI; The lac repressor binds to the lac operator to inhibit transcription in E. coli. This inhibition can be relieved by adding lactose or isopropyl-β-D-thiogalactopyranoside (IPTG).
   3169..3246    -  promoter       lacIq promoter: lacI (mutant); In the lacIq allele, a single base change in the promoter boosts expression of the lacI gene about 10-fold.
   3295..3336    +  CDS            rop (fragment): Rop protein, which maintains plasmids at low copy number; rop
   3438..3578    +  misc_feature   bom: basis of mobility region from pBR322
   3764..4352    -  rep_origin     ori: high-copy-number ColE1/pMB1/pBR322/pUC origin of replication
   4523..5383    -  CDS            AmpR: β-lactamase; bla; confers resistance to ampicillin, carbenicillin, and related antibiotics
   5384..5488    -  promoter       AmpR promoter: bla
>Addgene plasmid #34801 | pQTEV-CUTC | depositor full sequence | sequence record 41846 | Author sequence
CTCGAGAAATCATAAAAAATTTATTTGCTTTGTGAGCGGATAACAATTATAATAGATTCAATTGTGAGCG
GATAACAATTTCACACAGAATTCATTAAAGAGGAGAAATTAACTATGAGAGGATCGCATCACCATCACCA
TCACGGATCTAAAAGGCAGGGGGCCTCCTCTGAGCGAAAACGAGCGCGGATACCGTCCGGGAAGGCCGGA
GCAGCAAATGGATTTCTCATGGAAGTTTGTGTTGATTCAGTGGAATCAGCTGTGAATGCAGAAAGAGGAG
GTGCTGATCGGATTGAATTATGTTCTGGTTTATCAGAGGGGGGAACTACACCCAGCATGGGTGTCCTTCA
AGTAGTGAAGCAGAGTGTTCAGATCCCAGTTTTTGTGATGATTCGGCCACGGGGAGGTGATTTTTTGTAT
TCAGATCGTGAAATTGAGGTGATGAAGGCTGACATTCGTCTTGCCAAGCTTTATGGTGCTGATGGTTTGG
TTTTTGGGGCATTGACTGAAGATGGACACATTGACAAAGAGCTGTGTATGTCCCTTATGGCTATTTGCCG
CCCTCTGCCAGTCACTTTCCACCGAGCCTTTGACATGGTTCATGATCCAATGGCAGCTCTGGAGACCCTC
TTAACCTTGGGATTTGAACGCGTGTTGACCAGTGGATGTGACAGTTCAGCATTAGAAGGGCTACCCCTAA
TAAAGCGACTCATTGAGCAGGCAAAAGGCAGGATTGTGGTAATGCCAGGAGGTGGTATAACAGACAGAAA
TCTACAAAGGATCCTTGAGGGTTCAGGTGCTACAGAATTCCACTGTTCTGCTCGGTCTACTAGAGACTCG
GGAATGAAGTTTCGAAATTCATCTGTTGCCATGGGAGCCTCACTTTCTTGCTCAGAATATTCCCTAAAGG
TAACAGATGTGACCAAAGTAAGGACTTTGAATGCTATCGCAAAGAACATCCTGGTGGCGGCCGCTTGGAG
CCACCCGCAGTTCGAAAAATAAGCGGCCGCTCGACCTGCAGCCAAGCTTAATTAGCTGAGCTTGGACTCC
TGTTGATAGATCCAGTAATGACCTCAGAACTCCATCTGGATTTGTTCAGAACGCTCGGTTGCCGCCGGGC
GTTTTTTATTGGTGAGAATCCAAGCTAGCTTGGCGAGATTTTCAGGAGCTAAGGAAGCTAAAATGGAGAA
AAAAATCACTGGATATACCACCGTTGATATATCCCAATGGCATCGTAAAGAACATTTTGAGGCATTTCAG
TCAGTTGCTCAATGTACCTATAACCAGACCGTTCAGCTGGATATTACGGCCTTTTTAAAGACCGTAAAGA
AAAATAAGCACAAGTTTTATCCGGCCTTTATTCACATTCTTGCCCGCCTGATGAATGCTCATCCGGAATT
TCGTATGGCAATGAAAGACGGTGAGCTGGTGATATGGGATAGTGTTCACCCTTGTTACACCGTTTTCCAT
GAGCAAACTGAAACGTTTTCATCGCTCTGGAGTGAATACCACGACGATTTCCGGCAGTTTCTACACATAT
ATTCGCAAGATGTGGCGTGTTACGGTGAAAACCTGGCCTATTTCCCTAAAGGGTTTATTGAGAATATGTT
TTTCGTCTCAGCCAATCCCTGGGTGAGTTTCACCAGTTTTGATTTAAACGTGGCCAATATGGACAACTTC
TTCGCCCCCGTTTTCACCATGGGCAAATATTATACGCAAGGCGACAAGGTGCTGATGCCGCTGGCGATTC
AGGTTCATCATGCCGTTTGTGATGGCTTCCATGTCGGCAGAATGCTTAATGAATTACAACAGTACTGCGA
TGAGTGGCAGGGCGGGGCGTAATTTTTTTAAGGCAGTTATTGGTGCCCTTAAACGCCTGGGGTAATGACT
CTCTAGCTTGAGGCATCAAATAAAACGAAAGGCTCAGTCGAAAGACTGGGCCTTTCGTTTTATCTGTTGT
TTGTCGGTGAACGCTCTCCTGAGTAGGACAAATCCGCCCTCTAGATTACGTGCAGTCGATGATAAGCTGT
CAAACATGAGAATTGTGCCTAATGAGTGAGCTAACTTACATTAATTGCGTTGCGCTCACTGCCCGCTTTC
CAGTCGGGAAACCTGTCGTGCCAGCTGCATTAATGAATCGGCCAACGCGCGGGGAGAGGCGGTTTGCGTA
TTGGGCGCCAGGGTGGTTTTTCTTTTCACCAGTGAGACGGGCAACAGCTGATTGCCCTTCACCGCCTGGC
CCTGAGAGAGTTGCAGCAAGCGGTCCACGCTGGTTTGCCCCAGCAGGCGAAAATCCTGTTTGATGGTGGT
TAACGGCGGGATATAACATGAGCTGTCTTCGGTATCGTCGTATCCCACTACCGAGATATCCGCACCAACG
CGCAGCCCGGACTCGGTAATGGCGCGCATTGCGCCCAGCGCCATCTGATCGTTGGCAACCAGCATCGCAG
TGGGAACGATGCCCTCATTCAGCATTTGCATGGTTTGTTGAAAACCGGACATGGCACTCCAGTCGCCTTC
CCGTTCCGCTATCGGCTGAATTTGATTGCGAGTGAGATATTTATGCCAGCCAGCCAGACGCAGACGCGCC
GAGACAGAACTTAATGGGCCCGCTAACAGCGCGATTTGCTGGTGACCCAATGCGACCAGATGCTCCACGC
CCAGTCGCGTACCGTCTTCATGGGAGAAAATAATACTGTTGATGGGTGTCTGGTCAGAGACATCAAGAAA
TAACGCCGGAACATTAGTGCAGGCAGCTTCCACAGCAATGGCATCCTGGTCATCCAGCGGATAGTTAATG
ATCAGCCCACTGACGCGTTGCGCGAGAAGATTGTGCACCGCCGCTTTACAGGCTTCGACGCCGCTTCGTT
CTACCATCGACACCACCACGCTGGCACCCAGTTGATCGGCGCGAGATTTAATCGCCGCGACAATTTGCGA
CGGCGCGTGCAGGGCCAGACTGGAGGTGGCAACGCCAATCAGCAACGACTGTTTGCCCGCCAGTTGTTGT
GCCACGCGGTTGGGAATGTAATTCAGCTCCGCCATCGCCGCTTCCACTTTTTCCCGCGTTTTCGCAGAAA
CGTGGCTGGCCTGGTTCACCACGCGGGAAACGGTCTGATAAGAGACACCGGCATACTCTGCGACATCGTA
TAACGTTACTGGTTTCACATTCACCACCCTGAATTGACTCTCTTCCGGGCGCTATCATGCCATACCGCGA
AAGGTTTTGCACCATTCGATGGTGTCGGAATTTCGGGCAGCGTTGGGTCCTGGCCACGGGTGCGCATGAT
CTAGAGCTGCCTCGCGCGTTTCGGTGATGACGGTGAAAACCTCTGACACATGCAGCTCCCGGAGACGGTC
ACAGCTTGTCTGTAAGCGGATGCCGGGAGCAGACAAGCCCGTCAGGGCGCGTCAGCGGGTGTTGGCGGGT
GTCGGGGCGCAGCCATGACCCAGTCACGTAGCGATAGCGGAGTGTATACTGGCTTAACTATGCGGCATCA
GAGCAGATTGTACTGAGAGTGCACCACATGCGGTGTGAAATACCGCACAGATGCGTAAGGAGAAAATACC
GCATCAGGCGCTCTTCCGCTTCCTCGCTCACTGACTCGCTGCGCTCGGTCGTTCGGCTGCGGCGAGCGGT
ATCAGCTCACTCAAAGGCGGTAATACGGTTATCCACAGAATCAGGGGATAACGCAGGAAAGAACATGTGA
GCAAAAGGCCAGCAAAAGGCCAGGAACCGTAAAAAGGCCGCGTTGCTGGCGTTTTTCCATAGGCTCCGCC
CCCCTGACGAGCATCACAAAAATCGACGCTCAAGTCAGAGGTGGCGAAACCCGACAGGACTATAAAGATA
CCAGGCGTTTCCCCCTGGAAGCTCCCTCGTGCGCTCTCCTGTTCCGACCCTGCCGCTTACCGGATACCTG
TCCGCCTTTCTCCCTTCGGGAAGCGTGGCGCTTTCTCATAGCTCACGCTGTAGGTATCTCAGTTCGGTGT
AGGTCGTTCGCTCCAAGCTGGGCTGTGTGCACGAACCCCCCGTTCAGCCCGACCGCTGCGCCTTATCCGG
TAACTATCGTCTTGAGTCCAACCCGGTAAGACACGACTTATCGCCACTGGCAGCAGCCACTGGTAACAGG
ATTAGCAGAGCGAGGTATGTAGGCGGTGCTACAGAGTTCTTGAAGTGGTGGCCTAACTACGGCTACACTA
GAAGGACAGTATTTGGTATCTGCGCTCTGCTGAAGCCAGTTACCTTCGGAAAAAGAGTTGGTAGCTCTTG
ATCCGGCAAACAAACCACCGCTGGTAGCGGTGGTTTTTTTGTTTGCAAGCAGCAGATTACGCGCAGAAAA
AAAGGATCTCAAGAAGATCCTTTGATCTTTTCTACGGGGTCTGACGCTCAGTGGAACGAAAACTCACGTT
AAGGGATTTTGGTCATGAGATTATCAAAAAGGATCTTCACCTAGATCCTTTTAAATTAAAAATGAAGTTT
TAAATCAATCTAAAGTATATATGAGTAAACTTGGTCTGACAGTTACCAATGCTTAATCAGTGAGGCACCT
ATCTCAGCGATCTGTCTATTTCGTTCATCCATAGTTGCCTGACTCCCCGTCGTGTAGATAACTACGATAC
GGGAGGGCTTACCATCTGGCCCCAGTGCTGCAATGATACCGCGAGACCCACGCTCACCGGCTCCAGATTT
ATCAGCAATAAACCAGCCAGCCGGAAGGGCCGAGCGCAGAAGTGGTCCTGCAACTTTATCCGCCTCCATC
CAGTCTATTAATTGTTGCCGGGAAGCTAGAGTAAGTAGTTCGCCAGTTAATAGTTTGCGCAACGTTGTTG
CCATTGCTACAGGCATCGTGGTGTCACGCTCGTCGTTTGGTATGGCTTCATTCAGCTCCGGTTCCCAACG
ATCAAGGCGAGTTACATGATCCCCCATGTTGTGCAAAAAAGCGGTTAGCTCCTTCGGTCCTCCGATCGTT
GTCAGAAGTAAGTTGGCCGCAGTGTTATCACTCATGGTTATGGCAGCACTGCATAATTCTCTTACTGTCA
TGCCATCCGTAAGATGCTTTTCTGTGACTGGTGAGTACTCAACCAAGTCATTCTGAGAATAGTGTATGCG
GCGACCGAGTTGCTCTTGCCCGGCGTCAATACGGGATAATACCGCGCCACATAGCAGAACTTTAAAAGTG
CTCATCATTGGAAAACGTTCTTCGGGGCGAAAACTCTCAAGGATCTTACCGCTGTTGAGATCCAGTTCGA
TGTAACCCACTCGTGCACCCAACTGATCTTCAGCATCTTTTACTTTCACCAGCGTTTCTGGGTGAGCAAA
AACAGGAAGGCAAAATGCCGCAAAAAAGGGAATAAGGGCGACACGGAAATGTTGAATACTCATACTCTTC
CTTTTTCAATATTATTGAAGCATTTATCAGGGTTATTGTCTCATGAGCGGATACATATTTGAATGTATTT
AGAAAAATAAACAAATAGGGGTTCCGCGCACATTTCCCCGAAAAGTGCCACCTGACGTCTAAGAAACCAT
TATTATCATGACATTAACCTATAAAAATAGGCGTATCACGAGGCCCTTTCGTCTTCAC
