>Addgene plasmid #34801 | pQTEV-CUTC | addgene partial sequence | sequence record 61103 | pQE-Fwd 5'-CCCGAAAAGTGCCACCTG-3'
AAAATAGGCGTATCACGAGGCCCTTTCGTCTTCACCTCGAGAAATCATAAAAAATTTATTTGCTTTGTGA
GCGGATAACAATTATAATAGATTCAATTGTGAGCGGATAACAATTTCACACAGAATTCATTAAAGAGGAG
AAATTAACTATGAGAGGATCGCATCACCATCACCATCACGGATCTAAAAGGCAGGGGGCCTCCTCTGAGC
GAAAACGAGCGCGGATACCGTCCGGGAAGGCCGGAGCAGCAAATGGATTTCTCATGGAAGTTTGTGTTGA
TTCAGTGGAATCAGCTGTGAATGCAGAAAGAGGAGGTGCTGATCGGATTGAATTATGTTCTGGTTTATCA
GAGGGGGGAACTACACCCAGCATGGGTGTCCTTCAAGTAGTGAAGCAGAGTGTTCAGATCCCAGTTTTTG
TGATGATTCGGCCACGGGGAGGTGATTTTTTGTATTCAGATCGTGAAATTGAGGTGATGAAGGCTGACAT
TCGTCTTGCCAAGCTTTATGGTGCTGATGGTTTGGTTTTTGGGGCATTGACTGAAGATGGACACATTGAC
AAAGAGCTGTGTATGTCCCTTATGGCTATTTGCCGCCCTCTGCCAGTCACTTTCCACCGAGCCTTTGACA
TGGTTCATGATCCAATGGCAGCTCTGGAGACCCTCTTAACCTTGGGATTTGAACGCGTGTTGACCAGTGG
ATGTGACAGTTCAGCATTAGAAGGGCTACCCCTAATAAAGCGACTCATTGAGCAGGCAAAAGGCAGGATT
GTGGTAATGCCAGGAGGTGGTATAACAGACAGAAATCTACAAAGGATCCTTGAGGGT
