>Addgene plasmid #34801 | pQTEV-CUTC | addgene partial sequence | sequence record 62387 | CAT-R 5'-GCAACTGACTGAAATGCCTC-3'
ATATCAACGGTGGTATATCCAGTGATTTTTTTCTCCATTTTAGCTTCCTTAGCTCCTGAAAATCTCGCCA
AGCTAGCTTGGATTCTCACCAATAAAAAACGCCCGGCGGCAACCGAGCGTTCTGAACAAATCCAGATGGA
GTTCTGAGGTCATTACTGGATCTATCAACAGGAGTCCAAGCTCAGCTAATTAAGCTTATTTTTCGAACTG
CGGGTGGCTCCAAGCGGCCGCCACCAGGATGTTCTTTGCGATAGCATTCAAAGTCCTTACTTTGGTCACA
TCTGTTACCTTTAGGGAATATTCTGAGCAAGAAAGTGAGGCTCCCATGGCAACAGATGAATTTCGAAACT
TCATTCCCGAGTCTCTAGTAGACCGAGCAGAACAGTGGAATTCTGTAGCACCTGAACCCTCAAGGATCCT
TTGTAGATTTCTGTCTGTTATACCACCTCCTGGCATTACCACAATCCTGCCTTTTGCCTGCTCAATGAGT
CGCTTTATTAGGGGTAGCCCTTCTAATGCTGAACTGTCACATCCACTGGTCAACACGCGTTCAAATCCCA
AGGTTAAGAGGGTCTCCAGAGCTGCCATTGGATCATGAACCATGTCAAAGGCTCGGTGGAAAGTGACTGG
CAGAGGGCGGCAAATAGCCATAAGGGACATACACAGCTCTTTGTCAATGTGTCCATCTTCAGTCAATGCC
CCAAAAACCAAACCATCAGCACCATAAAGCTTG
